>Addgene plasmid #35310 | pBbS3a-RFP | depositor full sequence | sequence record 42977 | pBbS3a-RFP sequence 6103 bps
GACGTCTTAATTACCCGACTGGTCTTTGGCACCAGCTTTTAAACGACGCCACAGAGTGGTGCGGCTAATC
CCCAGATAACGCGCCGCGGCGGTCTTATCGCCCTTAAAGCGCGCCAGTACATCCTGTAACGCGTTCGCAT
CCACGGTTGAAGGCGTCAGTTCTGCTGTGTTCACCATAAGCTCAGGTAATAACTGCCGCATAAATTGCCT
GTCCAGCGTTGGCGCGGGATCGACGCTTAAAAAAAGCGCCAGGCGCTCCATCATATTACGCAGTTCGCGA
ATATTACCGGGCCAGCGCCAGGCCAGCAAAAGCGGCTGACACTGTGTCAATCCATGACGTATCGATTCGG
TAAACGGAATTTCCATCGCCGCCAGCGACTGTTTTAAAAAGCTTTCCGCCAGCGGCAAAATATCAGCCTG
CCGCTCGCGCAAAGGAGGAAGCGTCAGACGCAGAATACTCAGGCGATAAAAGAGATCGGGGCGAAAACGT
CCTTGCATTATCTCCCGATCCAGATCGCAATGCGTAGCGCTGATCACCCGGACATCCACCGGGATCGGCT
GGTGTCCGCCGACGCGAGTGACGGCTTTTTCCTCCAGTACGCGCAAAAGTCGGGTTTGTAACGGCAAGGG
CATTTCGCCGATTTCATCCAGAAACAGCGTGCCGCCGTGTGCGATTTCAAACAGCCCCGCCCGGCCTCCT
CGTCGTGAACCGGTAAACGCGCCCTCTTCATAACCAAACAGTTCCGCTTCCAGCAACGACTCGGTAATCG
CGCCGCAATTGACGGCGACAAAGGGAGGGGATGGCTTATTCTGACGGTGAGGCTGGCGGTGAAAGAACGT
CTGGTGAATCGCCTGCGCCGCCAGCTCTTTTCCGGTCCCTGTTTCCCCCTGAATCAGCACTGCCGCACGG
GAGCGGGCATAGAGCGTAATCGTCTGGCGGAGCTGCTCCATTTGCGGCGACTGGCCGCGTATATCGCCCA
GTTCATACCGGGTTTGTAATCCCTTGCCGGATGGGTAATCCACGCGCTGGCGCCGTGTCAGACGGGTCAT
ATCCAGCGCATCATGAAAAGCCTGACGAACGGTCGCCGCGGAATAAATAAAGATGGCGGTCATTCCTGCC
TCTTCCGCCAGATCGGTAATTAATCCCGCGCCGACGACGGCCTCAATACCGTTGGCCTTAAGTTCGTTAA
TTTGCCCGCGCGCGTCCTCTTCGGTGACATAGCTTCGCTGTTCAAGACGGAGGTGAAACGTTTTCTGAAA
GGCAAGTAAAGCCGGAATGGTCTCCTGATAGGTCACGATACCGATAGACGAGGTGAGCTTTCCCGCTTTC
GCCAGCGCCTGTAATACATCGAATCCGCTGGGCTTGATGAGGATCACCGGTATTGACAGGCGGCTTTTTA
AATAGGCCCCATTCGAACCCGCCGCGATAATCGCGTCGCAGCGCTCGGTCGCCAGTTTTTTGCGAATGTA
GGTCACCGCCTTTTCAAAGCCGAGTTGAATAGGCGTGATGGTCGCCAGATGATCAAATTCCAGGCTGATA
TCCCGAAACAGTTCGAACAGACGCGTTACGGAGACCGTCCAGATCACCGGTTTATCGCTATTATCGCGCG
GAGCGCTGTGGGCAGTCGTCATCGCAGTAGATTCATCTTTAAGGGGCGATTTTTTGTTTTAAACGTGTTT
CATAAATGTTGCAATGAAACAGGGTGATTCGTTTCATGAAACGTTAGCTGACACGTTTTTTTTTCCCTTA
ATCGCGCTTATTCATAACAGAAATGACTGTAATTACCTGTTTTTAAATCTCATTGTATTTAATTTTCTCG
CTGCCTCTTTGCCTGGCATAGCCTTTGCTTTGGTGAATACATCTTGAATAACAATTTACTAACATGGAAT
TCAAAAGATCTTTTAAGAAGGAGATATACATATGGCGAGTAGCGAAGACGTTATCAAAGAGTTCATGCGT
TTCAAAGTTCGTATGGAAGGTTCCGTTAACGGTCACGAGTTCGAAATCGAAGGTGAAGGTGAAGGTCGTC
CGTACGAAGGTACCCAGACCGCTAAACTGAAAGTTACCAAAGGTGGTCCGCTGCCGTTCGCTTGGGACAT
CCTGTCCCCGCAGTTCCAGTACGGTTCCAAAGCTTACGTTAAACACCCGGCTGACATCCCGGACTACCTG
AAACTGTCCTTCCCGGAAGGTTTCAAATGGGAACGTGTTATGAACTTCGAAGACGGTGGTGTTGTTACCG
TTACCCAGGACTCCTCCCTGCAAGACGGTGAGTTCATCTACAAAGTTAAACTGCGTGGTACCAACTTCCC
GTCCGACGGTCCGGTTATGCAGAAAAAAACCATGGGTTGGGAAGCTTCCACCGAACGTATGTACCCGGAA
GACGGTGCTCTGAAAGGTGAAATCAAAATGCGTCTGAAACTGAAAGACGGTGGTCACTACGACGCTGAAG
TTAAAACCACCTACATGGCTAAAAAACCGGTTCAGCTGCCGGGTGCTTACAAAACCGACATCAAACTGGA
CATCACCTCCCACAACGAAGACTACACCATCGTTGAACAGTACGAACGTGCTGAAGGTCGTCACTCCACC
GGTGCTTAAGGATCCAAACTCGAGTAAGGATCTCCAGGCATCAAATAAAACGAAAGGCTCAGTCGAAAGA
CTGGGCCTTTCGTTTTATCTGTTGTTTGTCGGTGAACGCTCTCTACTAGAGTCACACTGGCTCACCTTCG
GGTGGGCCTTTCTGCGTTTATACCTAGGGTACGGGTTTTGCTGCCCGCAAACGGGCTGTTCTGGTGTTGC
TAGTTTGTTATCAGAATCGCAGATCCGGCTTCAGCCGGTTTGCCGGCTGAAAGCGCTATTTCTTCCAGAA
TTGCCATGATTTTTTCCCCACGGGAGGCGTCACTGGCTCCCGTGTTGTCGGCAGCTTTGATTCGATAAGC
AGCATCGCCTGTTTCAGGCTGTCTATGTGTGACTGTTGAGCTGTAACAAGTTGTCTCAGGTGTTCAATTT
CATGTTCTAGTTGCTTTGTTTTACTGGTTTCACCTGTTCTATTAGGTGTTACATGCTGTTCATCTGTTAC
ATTGTCGATCTGTTCATGGTGAACAGCTTTGAATGCACCAAAAACTCGTAAAAGCTCTGATGTATCTATC
TTTTTTACACCGTTTTCATCTGTGCATATGGACAGTTTTCCCTTTGATATGTAACGGTGAACAGTTGTTC
TACTTTTGTTTGTTAGTCTTGATGCTTCACTGATAGATACAAGAGCCATAAGAACCTCAGATCCTTCCGT
ATTTAGCCAGTATGTTCTCTAGTGTGGTTCGTTGTTTTTGCGTGAGCCATGAGAACGAACCATTGAGATC
ATACTTACTTTGCATGTCACTCAAAAATTTTGCCTCAAAACTGGTGAGCTGAATTTTTGCAGTTAAAGCA
TCGTGTAGTGTTTTTCTTAGTCCGTTATGTAGGTAGGAATCTGATGTAATGGTTGTTGGTATTTTGTCAC
CATTCATTTTTATCTGGTTGTTCTCAAGTTCGGTTACGAGATCCATTTGTCTATCTAGTTCAACTTGGAA
AATCAACGTATCAGTCGGGCGGCCTCGCTTATCAACCACCAATTTCATATTGCTGTAAGTGTTTAAATCT
TTACTTATTGGTTTCAAAACCCATTGGTTAAGCCTTTTAAACTCATGGTAGTTATTTTCAAGCATTAACA
TGAACTTAAATTCATCAAGGCTAATCTCTATATTTGCCTTGTGAGTTTTCTTTTGTGTTAGTTCTTTTAA
TAACCACTCATAAATCCTCATAGAGTATTTGTTTTCAAAAGACTTAACATGTTCCAGATTATATTTTATG
AATTTTTTTAACTGGAAAAGATAAGGCAATATCTCTTCACTAAAAACTAATTCTAATTTTTCGCTTGAGA
ACTTGGCATAGTTTGTCCACTGGAAAATCTCAAAGCCTTTAACCAAAGGATTCCTGATTTCCACAGTTCT
CGTCATCAGCTCTCTGGTTGCTTTAGCTAATACACCATAAGCATTTTCCCTACTGATGTTCATCATCTGA
GCGTATTGGTTATAAGTGAACGATACCGTCCGTTCTTTCCTTGTAGGGTTTTCAATCGTGGGGTTGAGTA
GTGCCACACAGCATAAAATTAGCTTGGTTTCATGCTCCGTTAAGTCATAGCGACTAATCGCTAGTTCATT
TGCTTTGAAAACAACTAATTCAGACATACATCTCAATTGGTCTAGGTGATTTTAATCACTATACCAATTG
AGATGGGCTAGTCAATGATAATTACTAGTCCTTTTCCCGGGTGATCTGGGTATCTGTAAATTCTGCTAGA
CCTTTGCTGGAAAACTTGTAAATTCTGCTAGACCCTCTGTAAATTCCGCTAGACCTTTGTGTGTTTTTTT
TGTTTATATTCAAGTGGTTATAATTTATAGAATAAAGAAAGAATAAAAAAAGATAAAAAGAATAGATCCC
AGCCCTGTGTATAACTCACTACTTTAGTCAGTTCCGCAGTATTACAAAAGGATGTCGCAAACGCTGTTTG
CTCCTCTACAAAACAGACCTTAAAACCCTAAAGGCTTAAGTAGCACCCTCGCAAGCTCGGGCAAATCGCT
GAATATTCCTTTTGTCTCCGACCATCAGGCACCTGAGTCGCTGTCTTTTTCGTGACATTCAGTTCGCTGC
GCTCACGGCTCTGGCAGTGAATGGGGGTAAATGGCACTACAGGCGCCTTTTATGGATTCATGCAAGGAAA
CTACCCATAATACAAGAAAAGCCCGTCACGGGCTTCTCAGGGCGTTTTATGGCGGGTCTGCTATGTGGTG
CTATCTGACTTTTTGCTGTTCAGCAGTTCCTGCCCTCTGATTTTCCAGTCTGACCACTTCGGATTATCCC
GTGACAGGTCATTCAGACTGGCTAATGCACCCAGTAAGGCAGCGGTATCATCAACAGGCTTACCCGTCTT
ACTGTCCCTAGTGCTTGGATTCTCACCAATAAAAAACGCCCGGCGGCAACCGAGCGTTCTGAACAAATCC
AGATGGAGTTCTGAGGTCATTACTGGATCTATCAACAGGAGTCCAAGCGAGCTCGTAAACTTGGTCTGAC
AGTTACCAATGCTTAATCAGTGAGGCACCTATCTCAGCGATCTGTCTATTTCGTTCATCCATAGTTGCCT
GACTCCCCGTCGTGTAGATAACTACGATACGGGAGGGCTTACCATCTGGCCCCAGTGCTGCAATGATACC
GCGAGACCCACGCTCACCGGCTCCAGATTTATCAGCAATAAACCAGCCAGCCGGAAGGGCCGAGCGCAGA
AGTGGTCCTGCAACTTTATCCGCCTCCATCCAGTCTATTAATTGTTGCCGGGAAGCTAGAGTAAGTAGTT
CGCCAGTTAATAGTTTGCGCAACGTTGTTGCCATTGCTACAGGCATCGTGGTGTCACGCTCGTCGTTTGG
TATGGCTTCATTCAGCTCCGGTTCCCAACGATCAAGGCGAGTTACATGATCCCCCATGTTGTGCAAAAAA
GCGGTTAGCTCCTTCGGTCCTCCGATCGTTGTCAGAAGTAAGTTGGCCGCAGTGTTATCACTCATGGTTA
TGGCAGCACTGCATAATTCTCTTACTGTCATGCCATCCGTAAGATGCTTTTCTGTGACTGGTGAGTACTC
AACCAAGTCATTCTGAGAATAGTGTATGCGGCGACCGAGTTGCTCTTGCCCGGCGTCAATACGGGATAAT
ACCGCGCCACATAGCAGAACTTTAAAAGTGCTCATCATTGGAAAACGTTCTTCGGGGCGAAAACTCTCAA
GGATCTTACCGCTGTTGAGATCCAGTTCGATGTAACCCACTCGTGCACCCAACTGATCTTCAGCATCTTT
TACTTTCACCAGCGTTTCTGGGTGAGCAAAAACAGGAAGGCAAAATGCCGCAAAAAAGGGAATAAGGGCG
ACACGGAAATGTTGAATACTCATACTCTTCCTTTTTCAATATTATTGAAGCATTTATCAGGGTTATTGTC
TCATGAGCGGATACATATTTGAATGTATTTAGAAAAATAAACAAATAGGGGTTCCGCGCACATTTCCCCG
AAAAGTGCCACCT
Features (pLannotate 1.2.2; 9 found; start..end, strand, type, name):
     34..1623    -  CDS            prpR: PRPR_ECOLI - Also known as yahP. Experimental evidence at protein level: Swiss-Prot protein existence level 1. Involved in the transcriptional regulation of the propionate catabolism operon. From Escherichia coli (strain K12).
   1922..2599    +  CDS            mRFP1: monomeric derivative of DsRed (Campbell et al., 2002)
   2632..2703    +  terminator     rrnB T1 terminator: transcription terminator T1 from the E. coli rrnB gene
   2719..2746    +  terminator     T7Te terminator: phage T7 early transcription terminator
   3277..4227    -  CDS            Rep101: RepA protein needed for replication with the pSC101 origin; rep101
   4275..4497    -  rep_origin     pSC101 ori: low-copy replication origin that requires the Rep101 protein
   4989..5083    -  terminator     lambda t0 terminator: transcription terminator from phage lambda
   5113..5973    -  CDS            AmpR: β-lactamase; bla; confers resistance to ampicillin, carbenicillin, and related antibiotics
   5974..6078    -  promoter       AmpR promoter: bla
