[The description below was written by a language model from this plasmid's Addgene catalogue record and pLannotate feature annotations shown in this document.]
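Description:
pBbS3a-RFP is a bacterial expression plasmid from the BglBrick (pBb) family of modular synthetic-biology vectors, totalling about 6.1 kb (a 5,425 bp backbone plus a 678 bp insert). It replicates in E. coli from the pSC101 origin, which depends on the plasmid-encoded Rep101 (RepA) protein and maintains the plasmid at low copy number. Selection is by ampicillin resistance: a β-lactamase gene driven by its native bla promoter and followed by the phage lambda t0 terminator, which insulates the marker from neighbouring modules.

The payload is mRFP1, a synthetic monomeric red fluorescent protein derived from DsRed. The catalogue entry lists the promoter as "ProS". The promoter itself is not annotated in the feature table, but the table does show a divergently oriented prpR coding sequence immediately upstream of the reporter. PrpR is the E. coli K-12 transcriptional regulator of the propionate catabolism operon, so the arrangement is consistent with a propionate-responsive regulator and promoter module in which the plasmid supplies its own regulator alongside the controlled promoter. That promoter presumably lies in the roughly 300 bp gap between prpR and mRFP1. Downstream of the reporter, tandem rrnB T1 and T7Te terminators stop transcription and prevent read-through into the replication region.

As a member of a standardised vector set, the construct serves as a characterised reference plasmid. RFP fluorescence reports the output of this particular combination of promoter system, origin and resistance marker, and the RFP gene can be replaced by restriction cloning with a gene of interest for low-copy, regulated expression in E. coli.
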