Addgene plasmid #35310: pBbS3a-RFP
Depositing lab: Jay Keasling. Depositing organization: University of California, Berkeley. Publication: BglBrick vectors and datasheets: A synthetic biology platform for gene expression. Lee TS, Krupa RA, Zhang F, Hajimorad M, Holtz WJ, Prasad N, Lee SK, Keasling JD. J Biol Eng. 2011 Sep 20;5:12. 10.1186/1754-1611-5-12 PubMed 21933410.
Backbone
  Vector backbone: pBb
  Backbone size w/o insert (bp): 5425
  Vector type: Bacterial Expression, Synthetic Biology
Growth in bacteria
  Bacterial resistance: Ampicillin, 100 μg/mL
  Growth temperature: 37°C
  Growth strain: DH5alpha
  Copy number: Low Copy
Gene/Insert
  Gene/Insert name: RFP (alt name: JBEI Part ID: JPUB_000076)
  Species: Synthetic
  Insert size (bp): 678
  Promoter: ProS
  Cloning method: Restriction Enzyme
  Sequencing primers: 5′ jkRFP-R (gctttggaaccgtactggaa); 3′ jkRFP-F (tggtcactacgacgctgaag)
Terms and licenses: Academic/Nonprofit Terms; Industry Terms: Not Available to Industry
Depositor comments: JBEI Part ID: JPUB_000076; Origin: SC101
How to cite: pBbS3a-RFP was a gift from Jay Keasling (Addgene plasmid # 35310 ; http://n2t.net/addgene:35310 ; RRID:Addgene_35310)
