>Addgene plasmid #35310 | pBbS3a-RFP | addgene partial sequence | sequence record 43603 | jkRFP-F 5'-tggtcactacgacgctgaag-3'
CTGCCGGGTGCTTACAAAACCGACATCAAACTGGACATCACCTCCCACAACGAAGACTACACCATCGTTG
AACAGTACGAACGTGCTGAAGGTCGTCACTCCACCGGTGCTTAAGGATCCAAACTCGAGTAAGGATCTCC
AGGCATCAAATAAAACGAAAGGCTCAGTCGAAAGACTGGGCCTTTCGTTTTATCTGTTGTTTGTCGGTGA
ACGCTCTCTACTAGAGTCACACTGGCTCACCTTCGGGTGGGCCTTTCTGCGTTTATACCTAGGGTACGGG
TTTTGCTGCCCGCAAACGGGCTGTTCTGGTGTTGCTAGTTTGTTATCAGAATCGCAGATCCGGCTTCAGC
CGGTTTGCCGGCTGAAAGCGCTATTTCTTCCAGAATTGCCATGATTTTTTCCCCACGGGAGGCGTCACTG
GCTCCCGTGTTGTCGGCAGCTTTGATTCGATAAGCAGCATCGCCTGTTTCAGGCTGTCTATGTGTGACTG
TTGAGCTGTAACAAGTTGTCTCAGGTGTTCAATTTCATGTTCTAGTTGCTTTGTTTTACTGGTTTCACCT
GTTCTATTAGGTGTTACATGCTGTTCATCTGTTACATTGTCGATCTGTTCATGGTGAACAGCTTTGAATG
CACCAAAAACTCGTAAAAGCTCTGATGTATCTATCTTTTTTACACCGTTTTCATCTGTGCATATGGACAG
TTTTCCCTTTGATATGTAACGGTGAACAGTTGTTCTACTTTTGTTTGTTAGTCTTGATGCTTCACTGATA
