>Addgene plasmid #35310 | pBbS3a-RFP | addgene partial sequence | sequence record 43604 | jkRFP-R 5'-gctttggaaccgtactggaa-3'
TTTGGTAACTTTCAGTTTAGCGGTCTGGGTACCTTCGTACGGACGACCTTCACCTTCACCTTCGATTTCG
AACTCGTGACCGTTAACGGAACCTTCCATACGAACTTTGAAACGCATGAACTCTTTGATAACGTCTTCGC
TACTCGCCATATGTATATCTCCTTCTTAAAAGATCTTTTGAATTCCATGTTAGTAAATTGTTATTCAAGA
TGTATTCACCAAAGCAAAGGCTATGCCAGGCAAAGAGGCAGCGAGAAAATTAAATACAATGAGATTTAAA
AACAGGTAATTACAGTCATTTCTGTTATGAATAAGCGCGATTAAGGGAAAAAAAAACGTGTCAGCTAACG
TTTCATGAAACGAATCACCCTGTTTCATTGCAACATTTATGAAACACGTTTAAAACAAAAAATCGCCCCT
TAAAGATGAATCTACTGCGATGACGACTGCCCACAGCGCTCCGCGCGATAATAGCGATAAACCGGTGATC
TGGACGGTCTCCGTAACGCGTCTGTTCGAACTGTTTCGGGATATCAGCCTGGAATTTGATCATCTGGCGA
CCATCACGCCTATTCAACTCGGCTTTGAAAAGGCGGTGACCTACATTCGCAAAAAACTGGCGACCGAGCG
CTGCGACGCGATTATCGCGGCGGGTTCGAATGGGGCCTATTTAAAAAGCCGCCTGTCAATACCGGTGATC
CTCATCAAGCCCAGCGGATTCGATGTATTACAGGCGCTGGCGAAAGCGGGAAAGCTCACCTCGTCTATCG
GTATCGTGACCTATCAGGAGACCATTCCGGCTTTACTTGCCTTTCAGAAAACGTTTCACCTCCGTCTTG
